Addgene plasmid #13440: PGKdtabpA
Depositing lab: Philippe Soriano. Publication: The PDGF alpha receptor is required for neural crest cell development and for normal patterning of the somites. Soriano P. Development. 1997 Jul . 124(14):2691-700. PubMed 9226440.
Backbone
  Vector backbone: na
  Backbone size w/o insert (bp): 2900
  Vector type: Mammalian Expression
Growth in bacteria
  Bacterial resistance: Ampicillin, 100 μg/mL
  Growth temperature: 37°C
  Growth strain: DH5alpha
  Copy number: High Copy
Gene/Insert
  Gene/Insert name: PGKdtabpA (alt name: DTA)
  Insert size (bp): 1600
  Cloning method: Restriction Enzyme; 5′ cloning site See map (not destroyed); 3′ cloning site See map (not destroyed)
  Sequencing primers: 5′ na
Terms and licenses: Academic/Nonprofit Terms; Industry Terms: Not Available to Industry
Depositor comments: This vector contains: phosphoglycerate kinase I (PGK) promoter, A subunit of the diphtheria toxin gene (dta), bovine growth hormone polyadenylation site (bpA).
How to cite: PGKdtabpA was a gift from Philippe Soriano (Addgene plasmid # 13440 ; http://n2t.net/addgene:13440 ; RRID:Addgene_13440)
