[The description below was written by a language model from this plasmid's Addgene catalogue record and pLannotate feature annotations shown in this document.]
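Description:
PGKdtabpA is a high-copy bacterial plasmid carrying a mammalian expression cassette for the A fragment of diphtheria toxin. The catalogue entry does not name the backbone, but the feature table shows pBluescript-type architecture: a ColE1/pUC origin, an ampicillin resistance gene (bla) with its own promoter, an f1 phage origin for single-stranded DNA production, and lac promoter/operator and lacZα remnants. Split fragments of the pBluescript multiple cloning site, bracketed by T3 and T7 phage promoters, flank the insert. The annotated sequence is 4,535 nt, consistent with the stated backbone of about 2.9 kb plus an insert of about 1.6 kb.

The cassette is driven by the mouse phosphoglycerate kinase 1 (PGK) promoter, a constitutive housekeeping promoter that is active in many mammalian cell types, including embryonic stem cells. It directs expression of the DTA coding sequence from the Corynebacterium diphtheriae tox gene. DTA is the catalytic subunit that blocks protein synthesis and kills the expressing cell, but without the B subunit it cannot enter neighbouring cells. Downstream lie a short SV40 small t antigen fragment and the small t intron, which provide a splicing element, followed by the bovine growth hormone polyadenylation signal. A very short SV40 promoter fragment after the poly(A) signal appears to be a cloning remnant.

The record gives no explicit purpose. PGK-DTA cassettes of this kind are generally used as negative selection modules in gene targeting vectors, placed outside the homology arms so that random integrants retain the toxin gene and die. This fits the associated publication on a mouse receptor gene mutant. The retained flanking cloning sites would allow the cassette to be excised and moved into other constructs.
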