Features (pLannotate 1.2.2; 19 found; start..end, strand, type, name):
     24..128     +  promoter       AmpR promoter: bla
    129..989     +  CDS            AmpR: β-lactamase; bla; confers resistance to ampicillin, carbenicillin, and related antibiotics
   1160..1748    +  rep_origin     ori: high-copy-number ColE1/pMB1/pBR322/pUC origin of replication
   1931..2023    +  CDS            lacI (fragment): lac repressor; lacI; The lac repressor binds to the lac operator to inhibit transcription in E. coli. This inhibition can be relieved by adding lactose or isopropyl-β-D-thiogalactopyranoside (IPTG).
   2036..2057    +  protein_bind   CAP binding site: CAP binding activates transcription in the presence of cAMP. E. coli catabolite activator protein
   2072..2102    +  promoter       lac promoter: promoter for the E. coli lac operon
   2110..2126    +  protein_bind   lac operator: The lac repressor binds to the lac operator to inhibit transcription in E. coli. This inhibition can be relieved by adding lactose or isopropyl-β-D-thiogalactopyranoside (IPTG). lac repressor encoded by lacI
   2171..2189    +  promoter       T3 promoter: promoter for bacteriophage T3 RNA polymerase
   2201..2254    -  misc_feature   MCS (fragment): pBluescript multiple cloning site
   2259..2758    +  promoter       PGK promoter: mouse phosphoglycerate kinase 1 promoter
   2785..3357    +  CDS            DTA: diphtheria toxin fragment A; Corynebacterium diphtheriae tox
   3360..3432    +  CDS            small t antigen (fragment): SV40 (simian virus 40) small t antigen
   3434..3499    +  intron         small t intron: SV40 (simian virus 40) small t antigen intron
   3573..3797    +  polyA_signal   bGH poly(A) signal: bovine growth hormone polyadenylation signal
   3801..3822    +  promoter       SV40 promoter (fragment): SV40 enhancer and early promoter
   3855..3883    -  misc_feature   MCS (fragment): pBluescript multiple cloning site
   3892..3910    -  promoter       T7 promoter: promoter for bacteriophage T7 RNA polymerase
   3918..4073    +  CDS            lacZα (fragment): LacZα fragment of β-galactosidase; lacZ fragment
   4104..4532    -  rep_origin     f1 ori (sequence partly withheld): f1 bacteriophage origin of replication; arrow indicates direction of (+) strand synthesis
>Addgene plasmid #13440 | PGKdtabpA | depositor full sequence | sequence record 7626 | Author sequence
GTGGCACTTTTCGGGGAAATGTGCGCGGAACCCCTATTTGTTTATTTTTCTAAATACATTCAAATATGTA
TCCGCTCATGAGACAATAACCCTGATAAATGCTTCAATAATATTGAAAAAGGAAGAGTATGAGTATTCAA
CATTTCCGTGTCGCCCTTATTCCCTTTTTTGCGGCATTTTGCCTTCCTGTTTTTGCTCACCCAGAAACGC
TGGTGAAAGTAAAAGATGCTGAAGATCAGTTGGGTGCACGAGTGGGTTACATCGAACTGGATCTCAACAG
CGGTAAGATCCTTGAGAGTTTTCGCCCCGAAGAACGTTTTCCAATGATGAGCACTTTTAAAGTTCTGCTA
TGTGGCGCGGTATTATCCCGTATTGACGCCGGGCAAGAGCAACTCGGTCGCCGCATACACTATTCTCAGA
ATGACTTGGTTGAGTACTCACCAGTCACAGAAAAGCATCTTACGGATGGCATGACAGTAAGAGAATTATG
CAGTGCTGCCATAACCATGAGTGATAACACTGCGGCCAACTTACTTCTGACAACGATCGGAGGACCGAAG
GAGCTAACCGCTTTTTTGCACAACATGGGGGATCATGTAACTCGCCTTGATCGTTGGGAACCGGAGCTGA
ATGAAGCCATACCAAACGACGAGCGTGACACCACGATGCCTGTAGCAATGGCAACAACGTTGCGCAAACT
ATTAACTGGCGAACTACTTACTCTAGCTTCCCGGCAACAATTAATAGACTGGATGGAGGCGGATAAAGTT
GCAGGACCACTTCTGCGCTCGGCCCTTCCGGCTGGCTGGTTTATTGCTGATAAATCTGGAGCCGGTGAGC
GTGGGTCTCGCGGTATCATTGCAGCACTGGGGCCAGATGGTAAGCCCTCCCGTATCGTAGTTATCTACAC
GACGGGGAGTCAGGCAACTATGGATGAACGAAATAGACAGATCGCTGAGATAGGTGCCTCACTGATTAAG
CATTGGTAACTGTCAGACCAAGTTTACTCATATATACTTTAGATTGATTTAAAACTTCATTTTTAATTTA
AAAGGATCTAGGTGAAGATCCTTTTTGATAATCTCATGACCAAAATCCCTTAACGTGAGTTTTCGTTCCA
CTGAGCGTCAGACCCCGTAGAAAAGATCAAAGGATCTTCTTGAGATCCTTTTTTTCTGCGCGTAATCTGC
TGCTTGCAAACAAAAAAACCACCGCTACCAGCGGTGGTTTGTTTGCCGGATCAAGAGCTACCAACTCTTT
TTCCGAAGGTAACTGGCTTCAGCAGAGCGCAGATACCAAATACTGTCCTTCTAGTGTAGCCGTAGTTAGG
CCACCACTTCAAGAACTCTGTAGCACCGCCTACATACCTCGCTCTGCTAATCCTGTTACCAGTGGCTGCT
GCCAGTGGCGATAAGTCGTGTCTTACCGGGTTGGACTCAAGACGATAGTTACCGGATAAGGCGCAGCGGT
CGGGCTGAACGGGGGGTTCGTGCACACAGCCCAGCTTGGAGCGAACGACCTACACCGAACTGAGATACCT
ACAGCGTGAGCTATGAGAAAGCGCCACGCTTCCCGAAGGGAGAAAGGCGGACAGGTATCCGGTAAGCGGC
AGGGTCGGAACAGGAGAGCGCACGAGGGAGCTTCCAGGGGGAAACGCCTGGTATCTTTATAGTCCTGTCG
GGTTTCGCCACCTCTGACTTGAGCGTCGATTTTTGTGATGCTCGTCAGGGGGGCGGAGCCTATGGAAAAA
CGCCAGCAACGCGGCCTTTTTACGGTTCCTGGCCTTTTGCTGGCCTTTTGCTCACATGTTCTTTCCTGCG
TTATCCCCTGATTCTGTGGATAACCGTATTACCGCCTTTGAGTGAGCTGATACCGCTCGCCGCAGCCGAA
CGACCGAGCGCAGCGAGTCAGTGAGCGAGGAAGCGGAAGAGCGCCCAATACGCAAACCGCCTCTCCCCGC
GCGTTGGCCGATTCATTAATGCAGCTGGCACGACAGGTTTCCCGACTGGAAAGCGGGCAGTGAGCGCAAC
GCAATTAATGTGAGTTAGCTCACTCATTAGGCACCCCAGGCTTTACACTTTATGCTTCCGGCTCGTATGT
TGTGTGGAATTGTGAGCGGATAACAATTTCACACAGGAAACAGCTATGACCATGATTACGCCAAGCGCGC
AATTAACCCTCACTAAAGGGAACAAAAGCTGGTACCGGGCCCCCCCTCGAGGTCGACGGTATCGATAAGC
TTGATATCGAATTCTACCGGGTAGGGGAGGCGCTTTTCCCAAGGCAGTCTGGAGCATGCGCTTTAGCAGC
CCCGCTGGGCACTTGGCGCTACACAAGTGGCCTCTGGCCTCGCACACATTCCACATCCACCGGTAGGCGC
CAACCGGCTCCGTTCTTTGGTGGCCCCTTCGCGCCACCTTCTACTCCTCCCCTAGTCAGGAAGTTCCCCC
CCGCCCCGCAGCTCGCGTCGTGCAGGACGTGACAAATGGAAGTAGCACGTCTCACTAGTCTCGTGCAGAT
GGACAGCACCGCTGAGCAATGGAAGCGGGTAGGCCTTTGGGGCAGCGGCCAATAGCAGCTTTGCTCCTTC
GCTTTCTGGGCTCAGAGGCTGGGAAGGGGTGGGTCCGGGGGCGGGCTCAGGGGCGGGCTCAGGGGCGGGG
CGGGCGCCCGAAGGTCCTCCGGAGGCCCGGCATTCTGCACGCTTCAAAAGCGCACGTCTGCCGCGCTGTT
CTCCTCTTCCTCATCTCCGGGCCTTTCGACCTGCAGGTCCTCGCCATGGATCCTGATGATGTTGTTGATT
CTTCTAAATCTTTTGTGATGGAAAACTTTTCTTCGTACCACGGGACTAAACCTGGTTATGTAGATTCCAT
TCAAAAAGGTATACAAAAGCCAAAATCTGGTACACAAGGAAATTATGACGATGATTGGAAAGGGTTTTAT
AGTACCGACAATAAATACGACGCTGCGGGATACTCTGTAGATAATGAAAACCCGCTCTCTGGAAAAGCTG
GAGGCGTGGTCAAAGTGACGTATCCAGGACTGACGAAGGTTCTCGCACTAAAAGTGGATAATGCCGAAAC
TATTAAGAAAGAGTTAGGTTTAAGTCTCACTGAACCGTTGATGGAGCAAGTCGGAACGGAAGAGTTTATC
AAAAGGTTCGGTGATGGTGCTTCGCGTGTAGTGCTCAGCCTTCCCTTCGCTGAGGGGAGTTCTAGCGTTG
AATATATTAATAACTGGGAACAGGCGAAAGCGTTAAGCGTAGAACTTGAGATTAATTTTGAAACCCGTGG
AAAACGTGGCCAAGATGCGATGTATGAGTATATGGCTCAAGCCTGTGCAGGAAATCGTGTCAGGCGATCT
CTTTGTGAAGGAACCTTACTTCTGTGGTGTGACATAATTGGACAAACTACCTACAGAGATTTAAAGCTCT
AAGGTAAATATAAAATTTTTAAGTGTATAATGTGTTAAACTACTGATTCTAATTGTTTGTGTATTTTAGA
TTCCAACCTATGGAACTGATGAATGGGAGCAGTGGTGGAATGCAGATCCTAGAGCTCGCTGATCAGCCTC
GACTGTGCCTTCTAGTTGCCAGCCATCTGTTGTTTGCCCCTCCCCCGTGCCTTCCTTGACCCTGGAAGGT
GCCACTCCCACTGTCCTTTCCTAATAAAATGAGGAAATTGCATCGCATTGTCTGAGTAGGTGTCATTCTA
TTCTGGGGGGTGGGGTGGGGCAGGACAGCAAGGGGGAGGATTGGGAAGACAATAGCAGGCATGCTGGGGA
TGCGGTGGGCTCTATGGCTTCTGAGGCGGAAAGAACCAGCTGGGGCTCGAGATCCACTAGTTCTAGCCTC
GAGGCTAGAGCGGCCGCCACCGCGGTGGAGCTCCAATTCGCCCTATAGTGAGTCGTATTACGCGCGCTCA
CTGGCCGTCGTTTTACAACGTCGTGACTGGGAAAACCCTGGCGTTACCCAACTTAATCGCCTTGCAGCAC
ATCCCCCTTTCGCCAGCTGGCGTAATAGCGAAGAGGCCCGCACCGATCGCCCTTCCCAACAGTTGCGCAG
CCTGAATGGCGAATGGAAATTGTAAGCGTTAATATTTTGTTAAAATTCGCGTTAAATTTTTGTTAAATCA
GCTCATTTTTTAACCAATAGGCCGAAATCGGCAAAATCCCTTATAAATCAAAAGAATAGACCGAGATAGG
GT
[37 nt withheld, positions 4203-4239]
AAAGAACGTGGACTCCAACGTCAAAGG
[49 nt withheld, positions 4267-4315]
T
[91 nt withheld, positions 4317-4407]
G
[124 nt withheld, positions 4409-4532]
CAG
