>Addgene plasmid #13440 | PGKdtabpA | addgene partial sequence | sequence record 52904 | mPGK-F 5'-cattctgcacgcttcaaaag-3'
CTCATCTCCGGGCCTTTCGACCTGCAGGTCCTCGCCATGGATCCTGATGATGTTGTTGATTCTTCTAAAT
CTTTTGTGATGGAAAACTTTTCTTCGTACCACGGGACTAAACCTGGTTATGTAGATTCCATTCAAAAAGG
TATACAAAAGCCAAAATCTGGTACACAAGGAAATTATGACGATGATTGGAAAGGGTTTTATAGTACCGAC
AATAAATACGACGCTGCGGGATACTCTGTAGATAATGAAAACCCGCTCTCTGGAAAAGCTGGAGGCGTGG
TCAAAGTGACGTATCCAGGACTGACGAAGGTTCTCGCACTAAAAGTGGATAATGCCGAAACTATTAAGAA
AGAGTTAGGTTTAAGTCTCACTGAACCGTTGATGGAGCAAGTCGGAACGGAAGAGTTTATCAAAAGGTTC
GGTGATGGTGCTTCGCGTGTAGTGCTCAGCCTTCCCTTCGCTGAGGGGAGTTCTAGCGTTGAATATATTA
ATAACTGGGAACAGGCGAAAGCGTTAAGCGTAGAACTTGAGATTAATTTTGAAACCCGTGGAAAACGTGG
CCAAGATGCGATGTATGAGTATATGGCTCAAGCCTGTGCAGGAAATCGTGTCAGGCGATCTCTTTGTGAA
GGAACCTTACTTCTGTGGTGTGACATAATTGGACAAACTACCTACAGAGATTTAAAGCTCTAAGGTAAAT
ATAAAATTTTTAAGTGTATAATGTGTTAAACTACTGATTCTAATTGTTTGTGTATTTTAGATTCCAACCT
ATGGAACTGATGAATGGGAGCAGTGGTGGAATGCAGATCCTAGAGCTCGCTGATCAGCCTCGACTGTGCC
TTCTAGTTGCCAGCCATCTGTTGTTTGCCCCTCCCCCGTGCCTTCCTTGACCCTGG
